>Addgene plasmid #57416 | mEos2-Rad21-C-18 | depositor partial sequence | sequence record 88549 | insert sequence
GTCGAGCTAGTGACGTCAGATCCGCTAGCGCTACCGGTCGCCACCATGAGTGCGATTAAGCCAGACATGA
AGATCAAACTCCGTATGGAAGGCAACGTAAACGGGCACCACTTTGTGATCGACGGAGATGGTACAGGCAA
GCCTTTTGAGGGAAAACAGAGTATGGATCTTGAAGTCAAAGAGGGCGGACCTCTGCCTTTTGCCTTTGAT
ATCCTGACCACTGCATTCCATTACGGCAACAGGGTATTCGCCAAATATCCAGACAACATACAAGACTATT
TTAAGCAGTCGTTTCCTAAGGGGTATTCGTGGGAACGAAGCTTGACTTTCGAAGACGGGGGCATTTGCAT
TGCCAGAAACGACATAACAATGGAAGGGGACACTTTCTATAATAAAGTTCGATTTTATGGTACCAACTTT
CCCGCCAATGGTCCAGTTATGCAGAAGAAGACGCTGAAATGGGAGCCCTCCACTGAGAAAATGTATGTGC
GTGATGGAGTGCTGACGGGTGATATTCATATGGCTTTGTTGCTTGAAGGAAATGCCCATTACCGATGTGA
CTTCAGAACTACTTACAAAGCTAAGGAGAAGGGTGTCAAGTTACCAGGCTACCACTTTGTGGACCACTGC
ATTGAGATTTTAAGCCATGACAAAGATTACAACAAGGTTAAGCTGTATGAGCATGCTGTTGCTCATTCTG
GATTGCCTGACAATGCCAGACGATCCGGACTCAGATCTCGAGGAAGCGGCGGATCTGGGTCCGGCAGCTC
CGGCAGCTTCTACGCACATTTTGTTCTCAGTAAAAGAGGGCCTCTGGCCAAAATTTGGCTAGCGGCCCAT
TGGGATAAGAAGCTAACCAAAGCCCATGTGTTCGAGTGTAATTTAGAGAGCAGCGTGGAGAGTATCATCT
CACCAAAGGTGAAAATGGCATTACGGACATCAGGACATCTCTTACTGGGAGTAGTTCGAATCTATCACAG
GAAAGCCAAATACCTTCTTGCAGACTGTAATGAAGCATTCATTAAGATAAAGATGGCTTTTCGGCCAGGT
GTGGTTGACCTGCCTGAGGAAAATCGGGAAGCAGCTTATAATGCCATTACTTTACCTGAAGAATTTCATG
ACTTTGATCAGCCACTGCCTGACTTAGATGACATCGATGTGGCCCAGCAGTTCAGCTTGAATCAGAGTAG
AGTGGAAGAGATAACCATGAGAGAAGAAGTTGGGAACATCAGTATTTTACAAGAAAATGATTTTGGTGAT
TTTGGAATGGATGATCGTGAGATAATGAGAGAAGGCAGTGCTTTTGAGGATGACGACATGTTAGTAAGCA
CTACTACTTCTAACCTCCTATTAGAGTCTGAACAGAGCACCAGCAATCTGAATGAGAAAATTAACCATTT
AGAATATGAAGATCAATATAAGGATGATAATTTTGGAGAAGGAAATGATGGTGGAATATTAGATGACAAA
CTTATTAGTAATAATGATGGCGGTATCTTTGATGATCCCCCTGCCCTCTCTGAGGCAGGGGTGATGTTGC
CAGAGCAGCCTGCACATGACGATATGGATGAGGATGATAATGTATCAATGGGTGGGCCTGATAGTCCTGA
TTCAGTGGATCCCGTTGAACCAATGCCAACCATGACTGATCAAACAACACTTGTTCCAAATGAGGAAGAA
GCATTTGCATTGGAGCCTATTGATATAACTGTTAAAGAAACAAAAGCCAAGAGGAAGAGGAAGCTAATTG
TTGACAGTGTCAAAGAGTTGGATAGCAAGACAATTAGAGCCCAACTTAGTGATTATTCAGATATTGTTAC
TACTTTGGATCTGGCACCGCCCACCAAGAAATTGATGATGTGGAAAGAGACAGGAGGAGTAGAAAAACTG
TTTTCTTTACCTGCTCAGCCTTTGTGGAATAACAGACTACTGAAGCTCTTTACACGCTGTCTTACACCGC
TTGTACCAGAAGACCTTAGAAAAAGGAGGAAAGGAGGAGAGGCAGATAATTTGGATGAATTCCTCAAAGA
ATTTGAAAATCCAGAGGTTCCTAGAGAGGACCAGCAACAGCAGCATCAGCAGCGTGATGTTATCGATGAG
CCCATTATTGAAGAGCCAAGCCGCCTCCAGGAGTCAGTGATGGAGGCCAGCAGAACAAACATAGATGAGT
CAGCTATGCCTCCACCACCACCTCAGGGAGTTAAGCGAAAAGCTGGACAAATTGACCCAGAGCCTGTGAT
GCCTCCTCAGCAGGTAGAGCAGATGGAAATACCACCTGTAGAGCTTCCCCCAGAAGAACCTCCAAATATC
TGTCAGCTAATACCAGAGTTAGAACTTCTGCCAGAAAAAGAGAAGGAGAAAGAGAAGGAAAAAGAAGATG
ATGAAGAGGAAGAGGATGAAGATGCATCAGGGGGCGATCAAGATCAGGAAGAAAGAAGATGGAACAAAAG
GACTCAGCAGATGCTTCATGGTCTTCAGCGTGCTCTTGCTAAAACTGGAGCTGAATCTATCAGTTTGCTT
GAGTTATGTCGAAATACGAACAGAAAACAAGCTGCCGCAAAGTTCTACAGCTTCTTGGTTCTTAAAAAGC
AGCAAGCTATTGAGCTGACACAGGAAGAACCGTACAGTGACATCATCGCAACACCTGGACCAAGGTTCCA
TATTATATAAGGTACCGCGGGCCCGGGATCCACCGGATCTAGATAACTGATCATAATCAGCCATACCACA
TGTAGAAGAAGCC
