>Addgene plasmid #57416 | mEos2-Rad21-C-18 | addgene partial sequence | sequence record 131825 | AllEos-F 5'-GGAGAAGGGTGTCAAGTTAC-3'
AGCCATGACAAAGATTACAACAAGGTTAAGCTGTATGAGCATGCTGTTGCTCATTCTGGATTGCCTGACA
ATGCCAGACGATCCGGACTCAGATCTCGAGGAAGCGGCGGATCTGGGTCCGGCAGCTCCGGCAGCTTCTA
CGCACATTTTGTTCTCAGTAAAAGAGGGCCTCTGGCCAAAATTTGGCTAGCGGCCCATTGGGATAAGAAG
CTAACCAAAGCCCATGTGTTCGAGTGTAATTTAGAGAGCAGCGTGGAGAGTATCATCTCACCAAAGGTGA
AAATGGCATTACGGACATCAGGACATCTCTTACTGGGAGTAGTTCGAATCTATCACAGGAAAGCCAAATA
CCTTCTTGCAGACTGTAATGAAGCATTCATTAAGATAAAGATGGCTTTTCGGCCAGGTGTGGTTGACCTG
CCTGAGGAAAATCGGGAAGCAGCTTATAATGCCATTACTTTACCTGAAGAATTTCATGACTTTGATCAGC
CACTGCCTGACTTAGATGACATCGATGTGGCCCAGCAGTTCAGCTTGAATCAGAGTAGAGTGGAAGAGAT
AACCATGAGAGAAGAAGTTGGGAACATCAGTATTTTACAAGAAAATGATTTTGGTGATTTTGGAATGGAT
GATCGTGAGATAATGAGAGAAGGCAGTGCTTTTGAGGATGACGACATGTTAGTAAGCACTACTACTTCTA
ACCTCCTATTAGAGTCTGAACAGAGCACCAGCAATCTGAATGAGAAAATTAACCATTTAGAATATGAAGA
TCAATATAAGGATGATAATTTTGGAGAAG
