[The description below was written by a language model from this plasmid's Addgene catalogue record.]
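Description:
mEos2-Rad21-C-18 is a mammalian expression plasmid built on the mEos2-C1 backbone (about 4.75 kb without the insert), a C1-style fluorescent protein fusion vector. It is maintained in E. coli as a high-copy plasmid under kanamycin selection, and the record lists neomycin resistance as the selectable marker for mammalian cells, allowing G418 selection of stable transfectants. No feature table is provided, so details such as the origin of replication are not documented. The listing of an SV40 polyA reverse sequencing primer suggests an SV40 polyadenylation signal downstream of the insert.

The payload is human RAD21 (also known as SCC1 or MCD1), a core subunit of the cohesin complex that holds sister chromatids together. It is expressed from the CMV promoter for strong constitutive transcription in mammalian cells. The mEos2 tag is supplied by the backbone and sits at the N terminus of Rad21. The "C-18" in the name probably refers to the C-type vector layout and an 18-residue linker between the two proteins, although the record does not state this explicitly.

mEos2 is a monomeric green-to-red photoconvertible fluorescent protein, which explains the paired spectral values in the record: excitation/emission of 505/516 nm for the green state and 569/581 nm for the red state after photoconversion. The stated purpose is use as a centromere localization marker. The photoconvertible tag makes such a fusion suitable for live-cell imaging, optical pulse-chase tracking of a labelled protein population, and single-molecule localization microscopy such as PALM. The cloning method is recorded as unknown.
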