Addgene plasmid #57416: mEos2-Rad21-C-18
Purpose: Localization: Centromere, Excitation: 505 / 569, Emission: 516 / 581
Depositing lab: Michael Davidson. Depositing organization: Florida State University, Tallahassee.
Backbone
  Vector backbone: mEos2-C1
  Backbone size w/o insert (bp): 4750
  Vector type: Mammalian Expression
  Selectable markers: Neomycin (select with G418)
Growth in bacteria
  Bacterial resistance: Kanamycin, 50 μg/mL
  Growth temperature: 37°C
  Growth strain: DH5alpha
  Copy number: High Copy
Gene/Insert
  Gene/Insert name: Rad21 (alt name: NM_006265.2)
  Species: H. sapiens (human)
  Entrez Gene: RAD21 (a.k.a. CDLS4, HR21, HRAD21, MCD1, MGS, NXP1, SCC1, hHR21)
  Promoter: CMV
  Tag / fusion protein: mEos2 (N terminal on backbone)
  Cloning method: Unknown
  Sequencing primers: 5′ CMV-F; 3′ SV40pA-R
Terms and licenses: Academic/Nonprofit Terms; Industry Terms
Depositor comments: . Excitation = 505 / 569; Emission = 516 / 581
How to cite: mEos2-Rad21-C-18 was a gift from Michael Davidson (Addgene plasmid # 57416 ; http://n2t.net/addgene:57416 ; RRID:Addgene_57416)
